>Addgene plasmid #48393 | pFUSB4_ACGC | depositor full sequence | sequence record 70093 | Full Sequence
ATGTTTTCCCAGTCACGACGTTGTAAAACGACGGCCAGTCTTAAGCGTCTCATGGCCTGACCCCGGACCA
AGTGGTGGCCTATCGCCAGCAACATTGGCGGCAAGCAAGCGCTCGAAACGGTGCAGCGGCTGTTGCCGGT
GCTGTGCCAGGACCATGGCCTGACTCCGGACCAAGTGGTGGCTATCGCCAGCCACGATGGCGGCAAGCAA
GCGCTCGAAACGGTGCAGCGGCTGTTGCCGGTGCTGTGCCAGGACCATGGCCTGACCCCGGACCAAGTGG
TGGCTATCGCCAGCAACAATGGCGGCAAGCAAGCGCTCGAAACGGTGCAGCGGCTGTTGCCGGTGCTGTG
CCAGGACCATGGCCTGACTCCGGACCAAGTGGTGGCTATCGCCAGCCACGATGGCGGCAAGCAAGCGCTC
GAAACGGTGCAGCGGCTGTTGCCGGTGCTGTGCCAGGACCATGGCCTGACCCCGGACCAAGTGGTGGCTA
TCGAGACGTCTAGACCAGCCAGGACAGAAATGCCTCGACTTCGCTGCTACCCAAGGTTGCCGGGTGACGC
ACACCGTGGAAACGGATGAAGGCACGAACCCAGTGGACATAAGCCTGTTCGGTTCGTAAGCTGTAATGCA
AGTAGCGTATGCGCTCACGCAACTGGTCCAGAACCTTGACCGAACGCAGCGGTGGTAACGGCGCAGTGGC
GGTTTTCATGGCTTGTTATGACTGTTTTTTTGGGGTACAGTCTATGCCTCGGGCATCCAAGCAGCAAGCG
CGTTACGCCGTGGGTCGATGTTTGATGTTATGGAGCAGCAACGATGTTACGCAGCAGGGCAGTCGCCCTA
AAACAAAGTTAAACATTATGAGGGAAGCGGTGATCGCCGAAGTATCGACTCAACTATCAGAGGTAGTTGG
CGTCATCGAGCGCCATCTCGAACCGACGTTGCTGGCCGTACATTTGTACGGCTCCGCAGTGGATGGCGGC
CTGAAGCCACACAGTGATATTGATTTGCTGGTTACGGTGACCGTAAGGCTTGATGAAACAACGCGGCGAG
CTTTGATCAACGACCTTTTGGAAACTTCGGCTTCCCCTGGAGAGAGCGAGATTCTCCGCGCTGTAGAAGT
CACCATTGTTGTGCACGACGACATCATTCCGTGGCGTTATCCAGCTAAGCGCGAACTGCAATTTGGAGAA
TGGCAGCGCAATGACATTCTTGCAGGTATCTTCGAGCCAGCCACGATCGACATTGATCTGGCTATCTTGC
TGACAAAAGCAAGAGAACATAGCGTTGCCTTGGTAGGTCCAGCGGCGGAGGAACTCTTTGATCCGGTTCC
TGAACAGGATCTATTTGAGGCGCTAAATGAAACCTTAACGCTATGGAACTCGCCGCCCGACTGGGCTGGC
GATGAGCGAAATGTAGTGCTTACGTTGTCCCGCATTTGGTACAGCGCAGTAACCGGCAAAATCGCGCCGA
AGGATGTCGCTGCCGACTGGGCAATGGAGCGCCTGCCGGCCCAGTATCAGCCCGTCATACTTGAAGCTAG
ACAGGCTTATCTTGGACAAGAAGAAGATCGCTTGGCCTCGCGCGCAGATCAGTTGGAAGAATTTGTCCAC
TACGTGAAAGGCGAGATCACCAAGGTAGTCGGCAAATAACCCTCGAGCCACCCATGACCAAAATCCCTTA
ACGTGAGTTACGCGTCGTTCCACTGAGCGTCAGACCCCGTAGAAAAGATCAAAGGATCTTCTTGAGATCC
TTTTTTTCTGCGCGTAATCTGCTGCTTGCAAACAAAAAAACCACCGCTACCAGCGGTGGTTTGTTTGCCG
GATCAAGAGCTACCAACTCTTTTTCCGAAGGTAACTGGCTTCAGCAGAGCGCAGATACCAAATACTGTCC
TTCTAGTGTAGCCGTAGTTAGGCCACCACTTCAAGAACTCTGTAGCACCGCCTACATACCTCGCTCTGCT
AATCCTGTTACCAGTGGCTGCTGCCAGTGGCGATAAGTCGTGTCTTACCGGGTTGGACTCAAGACGATAG
TTACCGGATAAGGCGCAGCGGTCGGGCTGAACGGGGGGTTCGTGCACACAGCCCAGCTTGGAGCGAACGA
CCTACACCGAACTGAGATACCTACAGCGTGAGCATTGAGAAAGCGCCACGCTTCCCGAAGGGAGAAAGGC
GGACAGGTATCCGGTAAGCGGCAGGGTCGGAACAGGAGAGCGCACGAGGGAGCTTCCAGGGGGAAACGCC
TGGTATCTTTATAGTCCTGTCGGGTTTCGCCACCTCTGACTTGAGCGTCGATTTTTGTGATGCTCGTCAG
GGGGGCGGAGCCTATGGAAAAACGCCAGCAACGCGGCCTTTTTACGGTTCCTGGCCTTTTGCTGGCCTTT
TGCTCACATGTTCTTTCCTGCGTTATCCCCTGATTCTGTGGATAACCGTATTACCGCCTTTGAGTGAGCT
GATACCGCTCGCCGCAGCCGAACGACCGAGCGCAGCGAGTCAGTGAGCGAGGAAGCGGAAGAGCGCCCAA
TACGCAAACCGCCTCTCCCCGCGCGTTGGCCGATTCATTAATGCAGCTGGCACGACAGGTTTCCCGACTG
GAAAGCGGGCAGTGAGCGCAACGCAATTAATACGCGTACCGCTAGCCAGGAAGAGTTTGTAGAAACGCAA
AAAGGCCATCCGTCAGGATGGCCTTCTGCTTAGTTTGATGCCTGGCAGTTTATGGCGGGCGTCCTGCCCG
CCACCCTCCGGGCCGTTGCTTCACAACGTTCAAATCCGCTCCCGGCGGATTTGTCCTACTCAGGAGAGCG
TTCACCGACAAACAACAGATAAAACGAAAGGCCCAGTCTTCCGACTGAGCCTTTCGTTTTATTTGATGCC
TGGCAGTTCCCTACTCTCGCGTTAACGCTAGCATGG
Features (pLannotate 1.2.2; 8 found; start..end, strand, type, name):
      3..39      -  CDS            lacZα (fragment): LacZα fragment of β-galactosidase; lacZ fragment
    596..619     +  promoter       Pc promoter (fragment): intI1 (promoter lies within the coding sequence); class 1 integron promoter
    795..851     +  CDS            GmR (fragment): gentamycin acetyltransferase; aacC1; confers resistance to gentamycin
    858..1649    +  CDS            SmR: aminoglycoside adenylyltransferase (Murphy, 1985); aadA; confers resistance to spectinomycin and streptomycin
   1742..2330    +  rep_origin     ori: high-copy-number ColE1/pMB1/pBR322/pUC origin of replication
   2513..2605    +  CDS            lacI (fragment): lac repressor; lacI; The lac repressor binds to the lac operator to inhibit transcription in E. coli. This inhibition can be relieved by adding lactose or isopropyl-β-D-thiogalactopyranoside (IPTG).
   2660..2687    -  terminator     rrnB T2 terminator: transcription terminator T2 from the E. coli rrnB gene
   2819..2862    +  terminator     rrnB T1 terminator: Escherichia coli rrnB; transcription terminator T1 from the E. coli rrnB gene
