[The description below was written by a language model from this plasmid's Addgene catalogue record and pLannotate feature annotations shown in this document.]
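Description:
pFUSB4_ACGC is a small (about 2.9 kb) intermediate array plasmid for Golden Gate assembly of TAL effector nucleases. It is built on the pFUS_B4 backbone and carries a preassembled block of four synthetic TALE repeats. The repeat-variable diresidues (RVDs) are NI, HD, NN and HD. Under the standard TALE recognition code these specify A, C, G and C, which gives the plasmid its name. The depositor notes that it was made by Golden Gate cloning. The associated publication describes a simplified 15-RVD GoldyTALEN design for in vivo genome engineering, so this plasmid appears to belong to a library of ready-made four-repeat modules that reduce the number of pieces needed to build a full-length array.

The plasmid is propagated in E. coli from a high-copy ColE1/pUC-type origin. Selection is with spectinomycin through the aadA aminoglycoside adenylyltransferase gene (SmR). A fragment of the class 1 integron Pc promoter and a remnant of a gentamicin acetyltransferase gene lie upstream of aadA. The other annotated features are short lacZα and lacI fragments and the rrnB T1 and T2 terminators, which are backbone remnants around the cloning site. The small lacZα remnant is consistent with a screening cassette having been replaced by the repeat array.

The automated annotation does not label the TALE repeats themselves, which presumably lie in the unannotated region. Although the catalogue lists the vector type as mammalian expression, the feature table shows no eukaryotic promoter, nuclease domain or polyadenylation signal. The plasmid is therefore best understood as a cloning intermediate whose repeat block is moved into a final TALEN expression backbone.
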