Addgene plasmid #48393: pFUSB4_ACGC
Depositing lab: Stephen Ekker. Depositing organization: Mayo Foundation for Medical Education and Research. Publication: High Efficiency In Vivo Genome Engineering with a Simplified 15-RVD GoldyTALEN Design. Ma AC, Lee HB, Clark KJ, Ekker SC. PLoS One. 2013 May 29;8(5):e65259. doi: 10.1371/journal.pone.0065259. Print 2013. PubMed 23734242.
Backbone
  Vector backbone: pFUS_B4
  Vector type: Mammalian Expression, TALEN
Growth in bacteria
  Bacterial resistance: Spectinomycin, 50 μg/mL
  Growth temperature: 37°C
  Growth strain: Top10
  Copy number: Unknown
Gene/Insert
  Gene/Insert name: RVD sequence: NI HD NN HD
  Species: Synthetic
  Cloning method: Unknown
  Sequencing primers: 5′ ttgatgcctggcagttccct; 3′ cgaaccgaacaggcttatgt
Terms and licenses: Academic/Nonprofit Terms; Industry Terms: Not Available to Industry
Depositor comments: Plasmid was created using Golden Gate cloning.
How to cite: pFUSB4_ACGC was a gift from Stephen Ekker (Addgene plasmid # 48393 ; http://n2t.net/addgene:48393 ; RRID:Addgene_48393)
