>Addgene plasmid #48393 | pFUSB4_ACGC | addgene partial sequence | sequence record 70672 | pCR8_F1 5'-ttgatgcctggcagttccct-3'
TTGTAAAACGACGGCCAGTCTTAAGCGTCTCATGGCCTGACCCCGGACCAAGTGGTGGCTATCGCCAGCA
ACATTGGCGGCAAGCAAGCGCTCGAAACGGTGCAGCGGCTGTTGCCGGTGCTGTGCCAGGACCATGGCCT
GACTCCGGACCAAGTGGTGGCTATCGCCAGCCACGATGGCGGCAAGCAAGCGCTCGAAACGGTGCAGCGG
CTGTTGCCGGTGCTGTGCCAGGACCATGGCCTGACCCCGGACCAAGTGGTGGCTATCGCCAGCAACAATG
GCGGCAAGCAAGCGCTCGAAACGGTGCAGCGGCTGTTGCCGGTGCTGTGCCAGGACCATGGCCTGACTCC
GGACCAAGTGGTGGCTATCGCCAGCCACGATGGCGGCAAGCAAGCGCTCGAAACGGTGCAGCGGCTGTTG
CCGGTGCTGTGCCAGGACCATGGCCTGACCCCGGACCAAGTGGTGGCTATCGAGACGTCTAGACCAGCCA
GGACAGAAATGCCTCGACTTCGCTGCTACCCAAGGTTGCCGGGTGACGCACACCGTGGAAACGGATGAAG
GCACGAACCCAGTGGACATAAGCCTGTTCGGTTCGTAAGCTGTAATGCAAGTAGCGTATGCGCTCACGCA
ACTGGTCCAGAACCTTGACCGAACGCAGCGGTGGTAACGGCGCAGTGGCGGTTTTCATGGCTTGTTATGA
CTGTTTTTTTGGGGTACAGTCTATGCCTCGGGCATCCAAGCAGCAAGCGCGTTACGCCGTGGGTCGATGT
TTGATGTTATGGAGCAGCAACGATGTTACGCAGCAGGGCAGTCGCCCTAAAACAAAGTTAAACATTATGA
GGGAAGCGGTGATCGCCGAAGTATCGACTCAACTATCAGA
